>Addgene plasmid #228423 | pCCG_nit9_E224-G243 | addgene full sequence | sequence record 460277 | Addgene NGS Result
TATAGTGTCACCTAAATCGTATGTGTATGATACATAAGGTTATGTATTAATTGTAGCCGCGTTCTAACGA
CAATATGTCCATATGGTGCACTCTCAGTACAATCTGCTCTGATGCCGCATAGTTAAGCCAGCCCCGACAC
CCGCCAACACCCGCTGACGCGCCCTGACGGGCTTGTCTGCTCCCGGCATCCGCTTACAGACAAGCTGTGA
CCGTCTCCGGGAGCTGCATGTGTCAGAGGTTTTCACCGTCATCACCGAAACGCGCGAGACGAAAGGGCCT
CGTGATACGCCTATTTTTATAGGTTAATGTCATGATAATAATGGTTTCTTAGACGTCAGGTGGCACTTTT
CGGGGAAATGTGCGCGGAACCCCTATTTGTTTATTTTTCTAAATACATTCAAATATGTATCCGCTCATGA
GACAATAACCCTGATAAATGCTTCAATAATATTGAAAAAGGAAGAGTATGAGTATTCAACATTTCCGTGT
CGCCCTTATTCCCTTTTTTGCGGCATTTTGCCTTCCTGTTTTTGCTCACCCAGAAACGCTGGTGAAAGTA
AAAGATGCTGAAGATCAGTTGGGTGCACGAGTGGGTTACATCGAACTGGATCTCAACAGCGGTAAGATCC
TTGAGAGTTTTCGCCCCGAAGAACGTTTTCCAATGATGAGCACTTTTAAAGTTCTGCTATGTGGCGCGGT
ATTATCCCGTATTGACGCCGGGCAAGAGCAACTCGGTCGCCGCATACACTATTCTCAGAATGACTTGGTT
GAGTACTCACCAGTCACAGAAAAGCATCTTACGGATGGCATGACAGTAAGAGAATTATGCAGTGCTGCCA
TAACCATGAGTGATAACACTGCGGCCAACTTACTTCTGACAACGATCGGAGGACCGAAGGAGCTAACCGC
TTTTTTGCACAACATGGGGGATCATGTAACTCGCCTTGATCGTTGGGAACCGGAGCTGAATGAAGCCATA
CCAAACGACGAGCGTGACACCACGATGCCTGTAGCAATGGCAACAACGTTGCGCAAACTATTAACTGGCG
AACTACTTACTCTAGCTTCCCGGCAACAATTAATAGACTGGATGGAGGCGGATAAAGTTGCAGGACCACT
TCTGCGCTCGGCCCTTCCGGCTGGCTGGTTTATTGCTGATAAATCTGGAGCCGGTGAGCGTGGGTCTCGC
GGTATCATTGCAGCACTGGGGCCAGATGGTAAGCCCTCCCGTATCGTAGTTATCTACACGACGGGGAGTC
AGGCAACTATGGATGAACGAAATAGACAGATCGCTGAGATAGGTGCCTCACTGATTAAGCATTGGTAACT
GTCAGACCAAGTTTACTCATATATACTTTAGATTGATTTAAAACTTCATTTTTAATTTAAAAGGATCTAG
GTGAAGATCCTTTTTGATAATCTCATGACCAAAATCCCTTAACGTGAGTTTTCGTTCCACTGAGCGTCAG
ACCCCGTAGAAAAGATCAAAGGATCTTCTTGAGATCCTTTTTTTCTGCGCGTAATCTGCTGCTTGCAAAC
AAAAAAACCACCGCTACCAGCGGTGGTTTGTTTGCCGGATCAAGAGCTACCAACTCTTTTTCCGAAGGTA
ACTGGCTTCAGCAGAGCGCAGATACCAAATACTGTTCTTCTAGTGTAGCCGTAGTTAGGCCACCACTTCA
AGAACTCTGTAGCACCGCCTACATACCTCGCTCTGCTAATCCTGTTACCAGTGGCTGCTGCCAGTGGCGA
TAAGTCGTGTCTTACCGGGTTGGACTCAAGACGATAGTTACCGGATAAGGCGCAGCGGTCGGGCTGAACG
GGGGGTTCGTGCACACAGCCCAGCTTGGAGCGAACGACCTACACCGAACTGAGATACCTACAGCGTGAGC
TATGAGAAAGCGCCACGCTTCCCGAAGGGAGAAAGGCGGACAGGTATCCGGTAAGCGGCAGGGTCGGAAC
AGGAGAGCGCACGAGGGAGCTTCCAGGGGGAAACGCCTGGTATCTTTATAGTCCTGTCGGGTTTCGCCAC
CTCTGACTTGAGCGTCGATTTTTGTGATGCTCGTCAGGGGGGCGGAGCCTATGGAAAAACGCCAGCAACG
CGGCCTTTTTACGGTTCCTGGCCTTTTGCTGGCCTTTTGCTCACATGTTCTTTCCTGCGTTATCCCCTGA
TTCTGTGGATAACCGTATTACCGCCTTTGAGTGAGCTGATACCGCTCGCCGCAGCCGAACGACCGAGCGC
AGCGAGTCAGTGAGCGAGGAAGCGGAAGAGCGCCCAATACGCAAACCGCCTCTCCCCGCGCGTTGGCCGA
TTCATTAATGCAGGTTAACCTGGCTTATCGAAATTAATACGACTCACTATAGGGAGACCGGCAGATCCAA
TGCGGATGGATTCGCTCACTCGGTGCCGCGGCGGTGCGAAGTTCCTGCCGTGGATTGGGGGATTGCACAG
ACGGTGGAGTGCTTGCTACAGCTAGGTACCCAGTTGCACACCAAACGGTGCCCCTGTGCCCCTGCGTCTA
GGTGTGTCCTGTGAGCAACTGCGCCCGCGCGCGGCACCGGGAAGCTGCGGGAACCTCAATGGATGATTGG
CGCCAGATCCCCGGCATCACCTCAGCACATGGGCAGCCCGAGAAGGAATCGAGGGTAGAAGATATTCCAG
GGTTTCCGCTAGCACAACTTCCAAGCGCCTCTACCGCTACTCCACACACCCACGCTGAATGGCACAACCA
CTGAGGCCTAGCGGTCCCAGCTCCCCGTAACCACGCAGCCCCAGCGACCGAGGTCATCATGACACTATGA
CGACAATCTGGCGGGAGACTTGGGAAAATCGATGACGGGCACCTACCTTGGGAACAATAGAGCAAGTCCA
GTCAACGCCCTAGGGAAGGGGGAAAAAAAAAAAAGAGCCCATTCTCACAAGGAGCAACACTGTGCTGCTA
TCATAGTACACTACAAGCAAAGTCGGGATGTTGCTAGAATCCGTCGGCTACGTCGGTAGATACCTCCCAT
AGGCAGTAAGTCTAGGTATCCAATTTATAGTTCCGCGTATTTCTTCGTCGAACGGGGCACAGCAAAGCCT
AACAGCCGCAGTGCCTCGCAACCAACACCAAGCAGTAATCTCATCCATCCATACAGATCCTCCCACAATA
TCTTTACATGCGCACTTGCGCTGTGTTAGCAGTTTAGGTTCCACTACCAAGGCTGACACGAGCAGCACTG
ACAGCAAACTGCTGCTTGGGGCCAAGAAATTGGCAGTTTGCTGAGCACCTACATATCAGTACACATCAAC
CCTGGTTTAATTGTTAGCCTGGTACTGTTAACCGTCATGAACGAGGACGTGGAGGAAGAACCACGCTAAC
AATTGAACCAGGGTTGATGTATACCTCTCTTACCATATTTGCTTGCTTCCACGTCCCTATCCTCAAGCGA
TTTTGTTCTTGACTTTTTGTATTTCAACGCAAAGGCCATTCAGGTTTCTCATGTTCAACCCTTTGGATGG
CGATGCCGTTCGTCCCAGGACCTCGTGACCTTTGAAAGACGAGAAATATATCCCAAAGCAACTTCTGCTT
ATGGACAAGCAACTGCATGGCGGCCCACAACTCATATCTCGCGTAATCATCCAAACGCTAGGCCCGAGTA
CTCTACTGTTCTCGAGACACCTACCATAATATGTACCCAATCAGACATGACAACAGTCAACCAAACATAC
CCTGATCCGGCCAAACCCTGACATCCCTAGATGATGGTTAGGCACACAAATGGAAAACGGGACTCGTTGG
TTAGGTGGGAACGCTTGTATTGCAGCCAGCCAACCGACTCTCCTCGTCCCTCTCGAGTCCCGTTATTGCC
GTTTGACCCAGCCGCCCAGCCGCCAAACAGCTGAGGGAGCCAATGGTCTAATACACCGTCCAACGGCCCC
AGTGATGTTTCAAACTTGATTGACAGCGAACGAAACCCCTGAAACCCGTTATAGATATGTATAGATTTGA
CGGGGTAGCTTGGCCCTAATACGACTCACTATAGGGCGAATTGGAGCTCCACCGCGGTGGCGGCCGCTAG
AAGGAGCAGTCCATCTGCGTGAATCACGAGAGAATCAGCTACTTTGAATCGATGGATGCAGCTACCAGAA
GTCACTCAGTTCGTTCAAAGCCACATCACTGGGCACTTCCATTGGGACAGGCATTGATCGGACGAGACCG
ACTTCTGGCCGCTTTCAACAGCCACATTATATCCATGTCACGGCTACGCGCGGCCTTCGGTAACAGAAAA
GCACACAGACAGCGATTGTGACATGGATTCGGGCAAAGCATTGGTGGTCGCACCAGGTCATCCTGAGTGT
GCAGTGGCTGCTATTCAGATTTCATCTAACTGCGGGAGAGGGGTTCAAAGGGGCGTGACGTCACAGACAA
CGGGTGAAGGACGAAGATTGCCTCACTTCTTTGCTAGCAATTTGCCTGCAAAGAAGGCGCACATGTCAAG
CAAACAACTGGGAAACCACTATTGAATACCCACAATGCAAAGCTCGGAAGGTACGTCTTGATTGCAGTGT
GTCGAGTGTCAAAAAAGAAGCAAGTGTTCATGCAAGCCAAAATTGGCACCTCCTCCACTTCTCCGAGTGC
CCCACCCGAACCTCCAGGCGAGATGGCCGGAACATACCATCCGCGTTGGGATTATGACGTATCTCCTTCT
TCTTCACATGATTCCATCCCGTTGTTGCTTGTTTGCGAGCTGTGACGGGAGATCGTAGATGCCACTTAGG
GCCAGGCAGGCAGTGCAGGCAGCCAGGAACACAAGCTTCCAACTTGGTCATCTCGATTGCCGATTAAGGG
AACCAAATGCCTATATAAGACTGTCCTCCCACCTCCCCAATACCATTCTTTTCTTCTTCCATCATCAGCC
AACAAAGCAATCACATCTTCACTACTTCAAATCAACACAACACTCAAACCACTTTCACAACCCCTCACAT
CAACCAAATCTAGAACTAGTGGATCCCCGGGTTAATTAACATGTCCTCAAGTACTACTCCAGCAGCGCTC
AAAGCAGCCATCCTTATCGTTTCAACGACAGCAGCTCAAGACCCCGCAACGGACTCGGCCGACGTCACTC
TCCGCCAGGTCTTCGATGAACAACAAGCCCAATGGGAGGTCCATGAATCCAAAATCGTTCCCGACGATGT
CGTGCAAATCCAGAAGCAAATCATCCACTGGACAAACCAAGCCACCGCCGCAAGTGGCGACAACAACAAC
AACAACAACACCAACACCATCAACCTCATCGTAACCACAGGCGGCACCGGCTTCGCCGTGTCCGACCAAA
CCACCGAAGCCGTCTCGGCTCTCCTACACAAGAATGCTCCTGGCCTGGTCCACGGCATGCTGGCGGCTTC
GCTGCAAGTGACCCCCTTTGCCATGATGTCACGACCTGTGGCTGGCGTCAGGAACGGCACCGTTATCGTT
GCGCTGCCTGGGTCCCCCAAGGGCGCGAAGGAGAATCTGCAAGCAGTGATCAAAATGCTGCCCCACGCTT
GCATGCAGGCTGCTGGTGCTAACTCTAGAGCTTTACATAAGGGGGGAGTGAAGAAATTGGAGCAGGAGGC
GGGAGTAGAAGGAGGTGGTGGACGTGGACATGGTCACGGACATGGACACGGACATGGACACAAGCATCAC
GACCATGGCCACGGCCCAGGCCACGGCCACGCCGGTCTAGTCCGACACACCATCCCCTCTGAAAACCCCA
AGTCCAACGATCCCAGCTTAGGTCCCAGCCGCCGCCACCGCGAGTCTCCTTACCCGATGCTCTCTGTCTC
CGAAGCGCTCTCCCAAATAGCGCAACACACGCCGATGCCGCAAATCGTCACCTCCAAAGTCGATAGCTCG
CTCATCGGCGCCGTTCTGGCGCAGGACGTTTCGGCGCGCGAAAATGTGCCCGCTTTTCGCGCTAGCATCG
TCGACGGCTACGCCGTAGTCGTGCCCCAAGACGGGAACATGCGCGGCGTGTTCCCCGTCGTGTCGGTTTC
GCATGCCGCTCCTGGAGATGGGGAAAAAATGCCGACGCTCAAAGAGGGCGAGATTGCCCGGATCACCACG
GGTGCACCCCTGCCTCCGGGTGCGACATCGGTTATTATGGTGGAGGATACGGTGTTGGTGTCGACGACGT
CATCCAAGACGGAGGATGCGGAGGATGGAAAGGGAGTGGAGGAGGAGAAGGAGGTGGAGATTTTAGCAGC
TGATAAAGTTCGCGAAGGCGAAAATGTTAGGGAGGTGGGAAGTGATATCAAGCAGGGGCAACTGATTCTA
GGCAAGGGAGATCAGGTGTCTGCTGTGGGGGGTGAGATTGGTCTGTTGGCCGCCGTGGGTGTGGGTGAGG
TGCAGGTGTACCGACGTCCTGTTGTTGGCGTTCTATCTACGGGTGATGAGATTGTGGACCATGATCGCCC
GGGAGACTTGCGGCTGGGCGAGGTGCGCGATACGAACCGGCCAACTCTCATTTCGGCGGCGAGAGATTGG
GGGTATGAGGTGATTGATCTTGGAGTGGCGCGGGACAAGGCCGGGACTTTGGAGGAGACGCTGCGGCAGG
CATTGAGGCAGGTTGACGTGGTGATCACGACCGGCGGAGTGTCCATGGGTGAGCTGGATCTCCTCAAGCC
GACGATAGAGCGTTCGCTGGGCGGAACAATTCGCTTTGGTCGGGTGGCAATGAAGCCCGGCAAGCCTACC
ACGTTTGCTACCGTTCCGGTAAAGGATAACGACGGAGAGAGAGTTTCCAAGGTAATCTTCTCGCTACCAG
GTAACCCGGCATCGGCTTTGGTTACGTTTCACTTGTTTGTACTGCCGTCTCTGCACCAAATGTCGGGCGT
CTCACCACCTGGCTTGCCAAAGGTGCCTGTGACACTGGGCCATGATTTCTCCCTCGATAGATCTAGACCC
GAGTACCACCGGGCCATTGTCTCCGTTAGCAGGGACGGAGTGCTCACCGCGGTCAGCACAGGAGGACAGA
GAAGCTCGCGGGTAGGAAGTATGAAGGGGGCCAACGCGCTTCTCTGCATGCCTTGCGGACCAGAGCCGTT
GCGCAAGGGTGCCAAGGTGGAAGCGTTGCTTATGGGCGGTTTACGCAGCGATGTGATTTAAGAATTCGAT
ATCAAGCTTATCGATACCGTCGACCTCGAGGGGGGGCCCGGTACCAGCTTTTGTTCCCTTTAGTGAGGGT
TAATAGGGCGTGCACGGCTATGGGGTCTGAATGCTAAAAGACACCATTTCCCACACTCCCTCTGATTTTT
TTTATGGTTTTTTTTTATCTTCATTTTTCGCCGTCTTTTATTCGGTTGTTTGGGAGGTTCACATGCAACG
TGCAAGACTGCAAGTATATTGAGATGGGCGCTTCATGCAATGCAGCATCACTGCAGCGACATTGTGACAT
CCACGTTTCGATCGTCTGTGCTTCCCCGTTCATGTACGCATGATCTGAAAAAAAAAAAAAAAAAAAAAAA
GTTGATGTAATAATGAAAATAAACACCCAGGGACGAGCACCCCTTCTGGAATAGGGAGAAAAACTAAAGG
GACGTTTGGGTCTCTACACTTACCAACAGATTCATGTACTGATCTTCAGCCTGTACAGAACAGTACAATG
TCCAAAACTCGTTATCATTACTCTATGTGCCCAAAATGACCCAGATATACATCAACCCACTACATCCTTT
TGTTCTTGTTTTTTTTTTTTTTTTTGCTACTTCGAAAAGAATTTCCGTTTAGTTGCTCTTGCTCATGTGC
TCAAGACGGATGCTGACCGCCCTTCTGTGAGCCTCGAGCTCCTCAACCTTAGCCAACTGCATGACAGCCT
GGCCGACGTTTTTGAGACCCTCGGCAGTCAAGTTGGAGCTGGTAATGTGCTTGACGAACGAGGCGAGATT
GACGCCAGAGTACTGCTTGGCAAAGCCATAGGTAGCTATGTGTCTTGACGTTAGCAGAAGAATCTGTGAA
GCGGGGCTATTTATGATATGTAACTTACGCAGCGAGTGGTTAACACCAGCAGAGTAATCGCCAACGGACT
CAGGAGTCCAGGCGCCAATGAAGACACTACCGGCGTTCATGACAAGATCGACAGCCTTCTCGGCCTCCTT
GATCTGGAGGATCAAGTGCTCAGGAGCGTACTTGTTGCTGAGCTCCATGGCCTCCTCGACGGTCTTGACC
TGCACGGTGATCGAGTGGGCGATGGAGCCACGGACAATCTGGACGCGAGGAAGCTCCGTAGCCTGACGGT
GAACCTCGTCCTCAATAGCCTGAAGATGCTCCTCGTCGAGGTCAATAGCGATCAGGATGACCTGACTGTC
AACGCCGTGCTCAGCCTGGGACAGGAGATCCGAGGCAACGAACGCGGGGTTGGCGTCCTTGTCAGCGATG
ACCAGCACCTCGGACGGGCCAGCGGGCATGTCAATACCAACGGCAGCGTTGGTGTCGTTGCTGACGAACA
TCTTGGCAGCAGTGACGAACTGGTTACCGGGGCCGAGAATCTTGTCGACCTTGGTGATGCTCTCGGTGCC
GTAGGCCATGGCAGCTACGGCCTGGGCACCGCCGGCAAGCACGATGGACTCGGCGCCAACCTTGTGAGCG
ACGTAGACAATCTCGGGAGTGATGGTTCCGTCGGCGCGGGGAGGAGAGGCGAACACAATCTTGTTGCAGC
CGGCGACCATGGCGGGAACACCCAGCATAAGGGCAGTGCTGGGGAGAACGGCGGTACCGCCGGGGATGTA
GCAGCCGACGGCCTCGATGGGACGAGAGAAACGGCTGCAGACAACACCGGGCATGGTCTCGACCTGGAGG
GGCTTCTCCTCCTTCTGGGCGGCGTGGAACTTGCGGATGTTCTCGAAGGACACGTCGATGGCAGCAATGG
TCTCCTCAGGGAGCTGCATAAGCTCCTTGGGGAAGGGCGCCTTCAGGACGGGGCTAGTAAGAGAGGTAGC
CTTCTCGAACTTGTGAGTGTACGACAGAACAGCCTTGTCGCCGTTCTTGCGGACGTCCTCGATGATGGGG
ACAATGATCTTGTAGATGGCATCGGACGACTTTTGCGCAGGACGCTTGAGAGCAGCATCGAGCTCCTCGG
TAGAGACCTTGGAGGCGTCGAAACGTCTCATGGTGATCTTCTCAGGGGTGGTCTCCTGGGCGGCCTCCTT
GGTGACAGGGGCCGAAGTGGCAGCGAGAGCGGACGCCGCAGGCTTGATGCCCTCCTTCTCAGCCCACTTA
CCCTTAGCATCTCCAGTCCTGCGCTTGACCTTCCAGCTCTTGGCGTCAAGGCTCCTTTCGATATCGGCAA
GAGTAACGCCGGCAGCAACGGCCCTGGTAAGAGCAAAGTAGAAGAGATCGGCAGCCTCAAAGGCGATTTC
CTGGGGGGTCTGAGCGGTGCAGAGCTCCTCAGCCTCCTCCATGATCTTGGCCCGGACTAGCTTCTCATCG
GAGAAGAGACGGGCAGTGTAGGAGCCCTCGGGGGCAGACTGTTTCCTCGAAATCAAAGTCTGCTCGAGCT
TGGGAAGGCCTTTGAGCTGACCAAAGCAGCCGGACTGATCGAGGTGGCAGAAACGACCCTTCTGCTTCAC
GACAAACTTGAGAGCATCGTTATCGCAGTCAAGCGAGATGCGGACGAGCTCCTGAGTGTCTCCGGAAGTA
GCACCCTTGTACCAGAGACCGCGCTTCCGGCTCTGATAGACACCAGTCTGTGTCCTGAGGGCCTCGTTCA
CACTCTCGGCACTGCTGTAGACCAGACCCAGAGCAGTGTCGTGCTCATCAACGACAACGGTGGGGAGAAG
ACCATCGGGACGGTCAGACTTCCAGACGCTCGAGAGGATGGTGGAGATGGCAAGCTTCAGCTGCTCGAGT
TC
Features (pLannotate 1.2.2; 14 found; start..end, strand, type, name):
     80..131     -  misc_feature   bom (fragment): basis of mobility region from pBR322
    233..268     -  CDS            rop (fragment): Rop protein, which maintains plasmids at low copy number; rop
    363..467     +  promoter       AmpR promoter: bla
    468..1328    +  CDS            AmpR: β-lactamase; bla; confers resistance to ampicillin, carbenicillin, and related antibiotics
   1499..2087    +  rep_origin     ori: high-copy-number ColE1/pMB1/pBR322/pUC origin of replication
   2270..2323    +  CDS            lacI (fragment): lac repressor; lacI; The lac repressor binds to the lac operator to inhibit transcription in E. coli. This inhibition can be relieved by adding lactose or isopropyl-β-D-thiogalactopyranoside (IPTG).
   2345..2363    +  promoter       T7 promoter: promoter for bacteriophage T7 RNA polymerase
   4007..4025    +  promoter       T7 promoter: promoter for bacteriophage T7 RNA polymerase
   4034..4058    +  misc_feature   MCS (fragment): pBluescript multiple cloning site
   4979..4998    +  misc_feature   MCS (fragment): pBluescript multiple cloning site
   7132..7185    +  misc_feature   MCS (fragment): pBluescript multiple cloning site
   7197..7214    -  promoter       T3 promoter (fragment): promoter for bacteriophage T3 RNA polymerase
   7758..9821    -  CDS            HIS4 (fragment): HIS2_YEAST - Experimental evidence at protein level: Swiss-Prot protein existence level 1. From Saccharomyces cerevisiae (strain ATCC 204508 / S288c) (Baker's yeast).
   9871..17      -  promoter       SP6 promoter (across the origin): promoter for bacteriophage SP6 RNA polymerase
