[The description below was written by a language model from this plasmid's Addgene catalogue record and pLannotate feature annotations shown in this document.]
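Description:
pCCG_nit9_E224-G243 is a 9,872 nt plasmid for expressing a mutant form of the Neurospora crassa protein NIT-9 in N. crassa, with integration directed to the his-3 locus. It is built on the pMF272 backbone, and the insert was introduced by Gibson cloning. In E. coli it is propagated as a high-copy plasmid through a ColE1/pUC-type origin and selected with ampicillin via the β-lactamase gene and its native promoter. Short remnants of bom, rop and lacI, several pBluescript polylinker fragments, and T7, T3 and SP6 phage promoters are also annotated. These appear to be leftovers from the cloning vectors used to assemble the backbone rather than functional parts of the fungal expression design.

The payload is the NIT-9 coding sequence carrying a 20-amino-acid deletion spanning residues E224 to G243. The automated annotation does not label the insert or any fungal promoter or terminator, so the large unannotated stretches between the polylinker fragments presumably hold the expression cassette. The "pCCG" in the name hints at a ccg-type promoter, but the record does not state which promoter drives NIT-9, nor whether a tag or reporter is fused to it. The roughly 2 kb feature matched by homology to a yeast histidine biosynthesis protein (labelled HIS4) most likely corresponds to the N. crassa his-3 sequence. In vectors of this kind, that sequence supplies the homology for targeted integration and allows selection by restoring histidine prototrophy in a his-3 mutant recipient. The construct is suited to testing how loss of the E224–G243 segment affects NIT-9 function when expressed from a defined single genomic site.
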