Addgene plasmid #228423: pCCG_nit9_E224-G243
Purpose: Expression of NIT-9 wit a 20 aa truncation in N. crassa at the his-3 locus
Depositing lab: Robert Haensch. Depositing organization: Technische Universitaet Braunschweig.
Backbone
  Vector backbone: PMF272
  Vector type: Protein expression in N. crassa
Growth in bacteria
  Bacterial resistance: Ampicillin, 100 μg/mL
  Growth temperature: 37°C
  Growth strain: DH5alpha
  Copy number: High Copy
Gene/Insert
  Gene/Insert name: NIT-9
  Species: Neurospora crassa
  Mutation: truncation of E224-G243
  Cloning method: Gibson Cloning
  Sequencing primers: 5′ n/a
Terms and licenses: Academic/Nonprofit Terms; Industry Terms: Not Available to Industry
How to cite: pCCG_nit9_E224-G243 was a gift from Robert Haensch (Addgene plasmid # 228423 ; http://n2t.net/addgene:228423 ; RRID:Addgene_228423)
